Addgene plasmid #215235: shRNA_circHUWE1_2
Purpose: Supression of shcircHUWE1(19,20)_2 expression
Depositing lab: Sefi Rosenbluh. Depositing organization: Monash University. Publication: Systematic loss-of-function screens identify pathway-specific functional circular RNAs. Liu L, Neve M, Perlaza-Jimenez L, Xi X, Purcell J, Hawdon A, Conn SJ, Zenker J, Tamayo P, Goodall GJ, Rosenbluh J. Nat Cell Biol. 2024 Aug;26(8):1359-1372. doi: 10.1038/s41556-024-01467-y. Epub 2024 Aug 2. PubMed 39095657.
Backbone
  Vector backbone: pLKO.1
  Vector type: Lentiviral
  Selectable markers: Puromycin
Growth in bacteria
  Bacterial resistance: Ampicillin, 100 μg/mL
  Growth temperature: 37°C
  Growth strain: NEB Stable
  Copy number: High Copy
Gene/Insert
  Gene/Insert name: circHUWE1 shRNA 2
  gRNA/shRNA sequence: CTAATCAGCAGGGATACTGCA
  Species: H. sapiens (human)
  Entrez Gene: HUWE1 (a.k.a. ARF-BP1, HECTH9, HSPC272, Ib772, LASU1, MRXST, MULE, URE-B1, UREB1)
  Cloning method: Restriction Enzyme; 5′ cloning site unknown (unknown if destroyed)
Terms and licenses: Academic/Nonprofit Terms; Industry Terms: Not Available to Industry
How to cite: shRNA_circHUWE1_2 was a gift from Sefi Rosenbluh (Addgene plasmid # 215235 ; http://n2t.net/addgene:215235 ; RRID:Addgene_215235)
