[The description below was written by a language model from this plasmid's Addgene catalogue record and pLannotate feature annotations shown in this document.]
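Description:
shRNA_circHUWE1_2 is a lentiviral shRNA expression plasmid built on the pLKO.1 backbone, designed to knock down a circular RNA derived from the human HUWE1 gene. The purpose field refers to circHUWE1(19,20), which suggests a circle formed from exons 19 and 20, although the record does not spell out where the hairpin binds. It is the second of the hairpins made against this circRNA. In bacteria the roughly 7.1 kb plasmid is maintained through a high-copy ColE1/pUC-type origin and selected with ampicillin via the β-lactamase gene. An f1 origin and remnants of lac, T3 and T7 cloning-vector sequences are also present.

The transfer cassette is a third-generation, self-inactivating design. An RSV promoter fused to a truncated HIV-1 5' LTR drives production of the viral genomic RNA, which carries the Ψ packaging signal, a partial gag region, the Rev response element for Rev-dependent nuclear export, and a cPPT/CTS element that aids nuclear import. It ends in a ΔU3 3' LTR that silences LTR promoter activity after integration. Within this unit, a human U6 RNA polymerase III promoter sits immediately upstream of the position where the shRNA would lie. The hairpin itself is not annotated in the feature table but is listed in the catalogue fields. Downstream, a human PGK promoter drives puromycin N-acetyltransferase, allowing selection of transduced mammalian cells. An SV40 poly(A) signal and SV40 origin lie outside the 3' LTR.

The plasmid would be co-transfected with packaging and envelope plasmids to produce virus for stable circHUWE1 suppression in human cells. It comes from a study that used systematic loss-of-function screens to identify functional circular RNAs.
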