Features (pLannotate 1.2.2; 25 found; start..end, strand, type, name):
    529..1128    +  CDS            PuroR: puromycin N-acetyltransferase; pac from Streptomyces alboniger; confers resistance to puromycin
   1171..1254    +  CDS            nef (fragment): NEF_HV1Z2 - Experimental evidence at protein level: Swiss-Prot protein existence level 1. Extracellular Nef protein targets CD4(+) T-lymphocytes for apoptosis by interacting with CXCR4 surface receptors. From Human immunodeficiency virus type 1 group M subtype D (isolate Z2/CDC-Z34) (HIV-1).
   1256..1489    +  LTR            3' LTR (ΔU3): self-inactivating 3' long terminal repeat (LTR) from HIV-1
   1561..1682    +  polyA_signal   SV40 poly(A) signal: SV40 polyadenylation signal
   1722..1857    +  rep_origin     SV40 ori: SV40 origin of replication
   1878..1896    -  promoter       T7 promoter: promoter for bacteriophage T7 RNA polymerase
   1904..2059    +  CDS            lacZα (fragment): LacZα fragment of β-galactosidase; lacZ fragment
   2064..2492    +  rep_origin     f1 ori (sequence partly withheld): f1 bacteriophage origin of replication; arrow indicates direction of (+) strand synthesis
   2545..2649    +  promoter       AmpR promoter: bla
   2650..3510    +  CDS            AmpR: β-lactamase; bla; confers resistance to ampicillin, carbenicillin, and related antibiotics
   3681..4269    +  rep_origin     ori: high-copy-number ColE1/pMB1/pBR322/pUC origin of replication
   4452..4544    +  CDS            lacI (fragment): lac repressor; lacI; The lac repressor binds to the lac operator to inhibit transcription in E. coli. This inhibition can be relieved by adding lactose or isopropyl-β-D-thiogalactopyranoside (IPTG).
   4557..4578    +  protein_bind   CAP binding site: CAP binding activates transcription in the presence of cAMP. E. coli catabolite activator protein
   4593..4623    +  promoter       lac promoter: promoter for the E. coli lac operon
   4631..4647    +  protein_bind   lac operator: The lac repressor binds to the lac operator to inhibit transcription in E. coli. This inhibition can be relieved by adding lactose or isopropyl-β-D-thiogalactopyranoside (IPTG). lac repressor encoded by lacI
   4692..4710    +  promoter       T3 promoter: promoter for bacteriophage T3 RNA polymerase
   4738..4964    +  promoter       RSV promoter: Rous sarcoma virus enhancer/promoter
   4965..5145    +  LTR            5' LTR (truncated): truncated 5' long terminal repeat (LTR) from HIV-1
   5192..5317    +  misc_feature   HIV-1 Ψ: packaging signal of human immunodeficiency virus type 1
   5301..5664    +  CDS            HIV-1 gag (fragment): gag protein from human immunodeficiency virus 1; gag
   5810..6043    +  misc_feature   RRE: The Rev response element (RRE) of HIV-1 allows for Rev-dependent mRNA export from the nucleus to the cytoplasm.
   6420..6520    +  CDS            Rev (fragment): human immunodeficiency virus 1 (HIV-1) Rev protein; rev; enhances nuclear export of unspliced and incompletely spliced viral mRNAs
   6570..6810    +  promoter       U6 promoter: RNA polymerase III promoter for human U6 snRNA
   6915..7032    +  misc_feature   cPPT/CTS: central polypurine tract and central termination sequence of HIV-1
   7081..507     +  promoter       hPGK promoter (across the origin): human phosphoglycerate kinase 1 promoter
>Addgene plasmid #215235 | shRNA_circHUWE1_2 | addgene full sequence | sequence record 461193 | Addgene NGS Result
TTGGGGTTGCGCCTTTTCCAAGGCAGCCCTGGGTTTGCGCAGGGACGCGGCTGCTCTGGGCGTGGTTCCG
GGAAACGCAGCGGCGCCGACCCTGGGTCTCGCACATTCTTCACGTCCGTTCGCAGCGTCACCCGGATCTT
CGCCGCTACCCTTGTGGGCCCCCCGGCGACGCTTCCTGCTCCGCCCCTAAGTCGGGAAGGTTCCTTGCGG
TTCGCGGCGTGCCGGACGTGACAAACGGAAGCCGCACGTCTCACTAGTACCCTCGCAGACGGACAGCGCC
AGGGAGCAATGGCAGCGCGCCGACCGCGATGGGCTGTGGCCAATAGCGGCTGCTCAGCAGGGCGCGCCGA
GAGCAGCGGCCGGGAAGGGGCGGTGCGGGAGGCGGGGTGTGGGGCGGTAGTGTGGGCCCTGTTCCTGCCC
GCGCGGTGTTCCGCATTCTGCAAGCCTCCGGAGCGCACGTCGGCAGTCGGCTCCCTCGTTGACCGAATCA
CCGACCTCTCTCCCCAGGGGGATCCACCGGAGCTTACCATGACCGAGTACAAGCCCACGGTGCGCCTCGC
CACCCGCGACGACGTCCCCAGGGCCGTACGCACCCTCGCCGCCGCGTTCGCCGACTACCCCGCCACGCGC
CACACCGTCGATCCGGACCGCCACATCGAGCGGGTCACCGAGCTGCAAGAACTCTTCCTCACGCGCGTCG
GGCTCGACATCGGCAAGGTGTGGGTCGCGGACGACGGCGCCGCGGTGGCGGTCTGGACCACGCCGGAGAG
CGTCGAAGCGGGGGCGGTGTTCGCCGAGATCGGCCCGCGCATGGCCGAGTTGAGCGGTTCCCGGCTGGCC
GCGCAGCAACAGATGGAAGGCCTCCTGGCGCCGCACCGGCCCAAGGAGCCCGCGTGGTTCCTGGCCACCG
TCGGCGTCTCGCCCGACCACCAGGGCAAGGGTCTGGGCAGCGCCGTCGTGCTCCCCGGAGTGGAGGCGGC
CGAGCGCGCCGGGGTGCCCGCCTTCCTGGAGACCTCCGCGCCCCGCAACCTCCCCTTCTACGAGCGGCTC
GGCTTCACCGTCACCGCCGACGTCGAGGTGCCCGAAGGACCGCGCACCTGGTGCATGACCCGCAAGCCCG
GTGCCTGACGCCCGCCCCACGACCCGCAGCGCCCGACCGAAAGGAGCGCACGACCCCATGCATCGGTACC
TTTAAGACCAATGACTTACAAGGCAGCTGTAGATCTTAGCCACTTTTTAAAAGAAAAGGGGGGACTGGAA
GGGCTAATTCACTCCCAACGAAGACAAGATCTGCTTTTTGCTTGTACTGGGTCTCTCTGGTTAGACCAGA
TCTGAGCCTGGGAGCTCTCTGGCTAACTAGGGAACCCACTGCTTAAGCCTCAATAAAGCTTGCCTTGAGT
GCTTCAAGTAGTGTGTGCCCGTCTGTTGTGTGACTCTGGTAACTAGAGATCCCTCAGACCCTTTTAGTCA
GTGTGGAAAATCTCTAGCAGTAGTAGTTCATGTCATCTTATTATTCAGTATTTATAACTTGCAAAGAAAT
GAATATCAGAGAGTGAGAGGAACTTGTTTATTGCAGCTTATAATGGTTACAAATAAAGCAATAGCATCAC
AAATTTCACAAATAAAGCATTTTTTTCACTGCATTCTAGTTGTGGTTTGTCCAAACTCATCAATGTATCT
TATCATGTCTGGCTCTAGCTATCCCGCCCCTAACTCCGCCCATCCCGCCCCTAACTCCGCCCAGTTCCGC
CCATTCTCCGCCCCATGGCTGACTAATTTTTTTTATTTATGCAGAGGCCGAGGCCGCCTCGGCCTCTGAG
CTATTCCAGAAGTAGTGAGGAGGCTTTTTTGGAGGCCTAGGGACGTACCCAATTCGCCCTATAGTGAGTC
GTATTACGCGCGCTCACTGGCCGTCGTTTTACAACGTCGTGACTGGGAAAACCCTGGCGTTACCCAACTT
AATCGCCTTGCAGCACATCCCCCTTTCGCCAGCTGGCGTAATAGCGAAGAGGCCCGCACCGATCGCCCTT
CCCAACAGTTGCGCAGCCTGAATGGCGAATGGG
[124 nt withheld, positions 2064-2187]
C
[91 nt withheld, positions 2189-2279]
A
[49 nt withheld, positions 2281-2329]
CCTTTGACGTTGGAGTCCACGTTCTTT
[37 nt withheld, positions 2357-2393]
ACCCTATCTCGGTCTATTCTTTTGATTTATAAGGGATTTTGCCGATTTCGGCCTATTGGTTAAAAAATGA
GCTGATTTAACAAAAATTTAACGCGAATTTTAACAAAATATTAACGCTTACAATTTAGGTGGCACTTTTC
GGGGAAATGTGCGCGGAACCCCTATTTGTTTATTTTTCTAAATACATTCAAATATGTATCCGCTCATGAG
ACAATAACCCTGATAAATGCTTCAATAATATTGAAAAAGGAAGAGTATGAGTATTCAACATTTCCGTGTC
GCCCTTATTCCCTTTTTTGCGGCATTTTGCCTTCCTGTTTTTGCTCACCCAGAAACGCTGGTGAAAGTAA
AAGATGCTGAAGATCAGTTGGGTGCACGAGTGGGTTACATCGAACTGGATCTCAACAGCGGTAAGATCCT
TGAGAGTTTTCGCCCCGAAGAACGTTTTCCAATGATGAGCACTTTTAAAGTTCTGCTATGTGGCGCGGTA
TTATCCCGTATTGACGCCGGGCAAGAGCAACTCGGTCGCCGCATACACTATTCTCAGAATGACTTGGTTG
AGTACTCACCAGTCACAGAAAAGCATCTTACGGATGGCATGACAGTAAGAGAATTATGCAGTGCTGCCAT
AACCATGAGTGATAACACTGCGGCCAACTTACTTCTGACAACGATCGGAGGACCGAAGGAGCTAACCGCT
TTTTTGCACAACATGGGGGATCATGTAACTCGCCTTGATCGTTGGGAACCGGAGCTGAATGAAGCCATAC
CAAACGACGAGCGTGACACCACGATGCCTGTAGCAATGGCAACAACGTTGCGCAAACTATTAACTGGCGA
ACTACTTACTCTAGCTTCCCGGCAACAATTAATAGACTGGATGGAGGCGGATAAAGTTGCAGGACCACTT
CTGCGCTCGGCCCTTCCGGCTGGCTGGTTTATTGCTGATAAATCTGGAGCCGGTGAGCGTGGGTCTCGCG
GTATCATTGCAGCACTGGGGCCAGATGGTAAGCCCTCCCGTATCGTAGTTATCTACACGACGGGGAGTCA
GGCAACTATGGATGAACGAAATAGACAGATCGCTGAGATAGGTGCCTCACTGATTAAGCATTGGTAACTG
TCAGACCAAGTTTACTCATATATACTTTAGATTGATTTAAAACTTCATTTTTAATTTAAAAGGATCTAGG
TGAAGATCCTTTTTGATAATCTCATGACCAAAATCCCTTAACGTGAGTTTTCGTTCCACTGAGCGTCAGA
CCCCGTAGAAAAGATCAAAGGATCTTCTTGAGATCCTTTTTTTCTGCGCGTAATCTGCTGCTTGCAAACA
AAAAAACCACCGCTACCAGCGGTGGTTTGTTTGCCGGATCAAGAGCTACCAACTCTTTTTCCGAAGGTAA
CTGGCTTCAGCAGAGCGCAGATACCAAATACTGTTCTTCTAGTGTAGCCGTAGTTAGGCCACCACTTCAA
GAACTCTGTAGCACCGCCTACATACCTCGCTCTGCTAATCCTGTTACCAGTGGCTGCTGCCAGTGGCGAT
AAGTCGTGTCTTACCGGGTTGGACTCAAGACGATAGTTACCGGATAAGGCGCAGCGGTCGGGCTGAACGG
GGGGTTCGTGCACACAGCCCAGCTTGGAGCGAACGACCTACACCGAACTGAGATACCTACAGCGTGAGCT
ATGAGAAAGCGCCACGCTTCCCGAAGGGAGAAAGGCGGACAGGTATCCGGTAAGCGGCAGGGTCGGAACA
GGAGAGCGCACGAGGGAGCTTCCAGGGGGAAACGCCTGGTATCTTTATAGTCCTGTCGGGTTTCGCCACC
TCTGACTTGAGCGTCGATTTTTGTGATGCTCGTCAGGGGGGCGGAGCCTATGGAAAAACGCCAGCAACGC
GGCCTTTTTACGGTTCCTGGCCTTTTGCTGGCCTTTTGCTCACATGTTCTTTCCTGCGTTATCCCCTGAT
TCTGTGGATAACCGTATTACCGCCTTTGAGTGAGCTGATACCGCTCGCCGCAGCCGAACGACCGAGCGCA
GCGAGTCAGTGAGCGAGGAAGCGGAAGAGCGCCCAATACGCAAACCGCCTCTCCCCGCGCGTTGGCCGAT
TCATTAATGCAGCTGGCACGACAGGTTTCCCGACTGGAAAGCGGGCAGTGAGCGCAACGCAATTAATGTG
AGTTAGCTCACTCATTAGGCACCCCAGGCTTTACACTTTATGCTTCCGGCTCGTATGTTGTGTGGAATTG
TGAGCGGATAACAATTTCACACAGGAAACAGCTATGACCATGATTACGCCAAGCGCGCAATTAACCCTCA
CTAAAGGGAACAAAAGCTGGAGCTGCAAGCTTAATGTAGTCTTATGCAATACTCTTGTAGTCTTGCAACA
TGGTAACGATGAGTTAGCAACATGCCTTACAAGGAGAGAAAAAGCACCGTGCATGCCGATTGGTGGAAGT
AAGGTGGTACGATCGTGCCTTATTAGGAAGGCAACAGACGGGTCTGACATGGATTGGACGAACCACTGAA
TTGCCGCATTGCAGAGATATTGTATTTAAGTGCCTAGCTCGATACATAAACGGGTCTCTCTGGTTAGACC
AGATCTGAGCCTGGGAGCTCTCTGGCTAACTAGGGAACCCACTGCTTAAGCCTCAATAAAGCTTGCCTTG
AGTGCTTCAAGTAGTGTGTGCCCGTCTGTTGTGTGACTCTGGTAACTAGAGATCCCTCAGACCCTTTTAG
TCAGTGTGGAAAATCTCTAGCAGTGGCGCCCGAACAGGGACTTGAAAGCGAAAGGGAAACCAGAGGAGCT
CTCTCGACGCAGGACTCGGCTTGCTGAAGCGCGCACGGCAAGAGGCGAGGGGCGGCGACTGGTGAGTACG
CCAAAAATTTTGACTAGCGGAGGCTAGAAGGAGAGAGATGGGTGCGAGAGCGTCAGTATTAAGCGGGGGA
GAATTAGATCGCGATGGGAAAAAATTCGGTTAAGGCCAGGGGGAAAGAAAAAATATAAATTAAAACATAT
AGTATGGGCAAGCAGGGAGCTAGAACGATTCGCAGTTAATCCTGGCCTGTTAGAAACATCAGAAGGCTGT
AGACAAATACTGGGACAGCTACAACCATCCCTTCAGACAGGATCAGAAGAACTTAGATCATTATATAATA
CAGTAGCAACCCTCTATTGTGTGCATCAAAGGATAGAGATAAAAGACACCAAGGAAGCTTTAGACAAGAT
AGAGGAAGAGCAAAACAAAAGTAAGACCACCGCACAGCAAGCGGCCGCTGATCTTCAGACCTGGAGGAGG
AGATATGAGGGACAATTGGAGAAGTGAATTATATAAATATAAAGTAGTAAAAATTGAACCATTAGGAGTA
GCACCCACCAAGGCAAAGAGAAGAGTGGTGCAGAGAGAAAAAAGAGCAGTGGGAATAGGAGCTTTGTTCC
TTGGGTTCTTGGGAGCAGCAGGAAGCACTATGGGCGCAGCGTCAATGACGCTGACGGTACAGGCCAGACA
ATTATTGTCTGGTATAGTGCAGCAGCAGAACAATTTGCTGAGGGCTATTGAGGCGCAACAGCATCTGTTG
CAACTCACAGTCTGGGGCATCAAGCAGCTCCAGGCAAGAATCCTGGCTGTGGAAAGATACCTAAAGGATC
AACAGCTCCTGGGGATTTGGGGTTGCTCTGGAAAACTCATTTGCACCACTGCTGTGCCTTGGAATGCTAG
TTGGAGTAATAAATCTCTGGAACAGATTTGGAATCACACGACCTGGATGGAGTGGGACAGAGAAATTAAC
AATTACACAAGCTTAATACACTCCTTAATTGAAGAATCGCAAAACCAGCAAGAAAAGAATGAACAAGAAT
TATTGGAATTAGATAAATGGGCAAGTTTGTGGAATTGGTTTAACATAACAAATTGGCTGTGGTATATAAA
ATTATTCATAATGATAGTAGGAGGCTTGGTAGGTTTAAGAATAGTTTTTGCTGTACTTTCTATAGTGAAT
AGAGTTAGGCAGGGATATTCACCATTATCGTTTCAGACCCACCTCCCAACCCCGAGGGGACCCGACAGGC
CCGAAGGAATAGAAGAAGAAGGTGGAGAGAGAGACAGAGACAGATCCATTCGATTAGTGAACGGATCTCG
ACGGTATCGATCACGAGACTAGCCTCGAGCGGCCGCCCCCTTCACCGAGGGCCTATTTCCCATGATTCCT
TCATATTTGCATATACGATACAAGGCTGTTAGAGAGATAATTGGAATTAATTTGACTGTAAACACAAAGA
TATTAGTACAAAATACGTGACGTAGAAAGTAATAATTTCTTGGGTAGTTTGCAGTTTTAAAATTATGTTT
TAAAATGGACTATCATATGCTTACCGTAACTTGAAAGTATTTCGATTTCTTGGCTTTATATATCTTGTGG
AAAGGACGAAACACCGGCTAATCAGCAGGGATACTGCACTCGAGTGCAGTATCCCTGCTGATTAGTTTTT
GAATTCTCGACCTCGAGACAAATGGCAGTATTCATCCACAATTTTAAAAGAAAAGGGGGGATTGGGGGGT
ACAGTGCAGGGGAAAGAATAGTAGACATAATAGCAACAGACATACAAACTAAAGAATTACAAAAACAAAT
TACAAAAATTCAAAATTTTCGGGTTTATTACAGGGACAGCAGAGATCCACTTTGGCCGCGGCTCGAGGGG
G
